Addgene plasmid #134593: pHCKan-INSyibp-Nef
Purpose: Low Phosphate inducible Nef
Depositing lab: Michael Lynch. Depositing organization: Duke University. Publication: Scalable, two-stage, autoinduction of recombinant protein expression in E. coli utilizing phosphate depletion. Menacho-Melgar R, Ye Z, Moreb EA, Yang T, Efromson JP, Decker JS, Wang R, Lynch MD. Biotechnol Bioeng. 2020 May 22. doi: 10.1002/bit.27440. PubMed 32441815.
Backbone
  Vector backbone: pSMART HC
  Backbone manufacturer: Lucigen
  Vector type: Bacterial Expression
Growth in bacteria
  Bacterial resistance: Kanamycin, 50 μg/mL
  Growth temperature: 37°C
  Growth strain: DH5alpha
  Copy number: High Copy
Gene/Insert
  Gene/Insert name: HIV Nef protein
  Promoter: yibD
  Tag / fusion protein: His tag
  Cloning method: Unknown
  Sequencing primers: 5′ SL1; 3′ SR2
Terms and licenses: Academic/Nonprofit Terms; Industry Terms: Not Available to Industry
Depositor comments: Please visit https://www.biorxiv.org/content/10.1101/820787v2 for bioRxiv preprint.
How to cite: pHCKan-INSyibp-Nef was a gift from Michael Lynch (Addgene plasmid # 134593 ; http://n2t.net/addgene:134593 ; RRID:Addgene_134593)
