[The description below was written by a language model from this plasmid's Addgene catalogue record and pLannotate feature annotations shown in this document.]
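Description:
pHCKan-INSyibp-Nef is a small (about 3 kb) bacterial expression plasmid built on the Lucigen pSMART HC backbone for phosphate-regulated production of the HIV-1 Nef protein in E. coli. It replicates from a high-copy ColE1/pUC-type origin and is selected with kanamycin through an aph(3')-Ia aminoglycoside phosphotransferase gene, annotated as being driven by the cat promoter. As is typical of the pSMART design, the backbone modules are bracketed by transcription terminators (tonB, T7Te, T3Te), which limit read-through between the marker, the origin and the cloning region.

The payload is a Nef coding sequence whose closest annotated match is the HIV-1 group M subtype B isolate ARV2/SF2 protein, carrying a His tag according to the catalogue entry; the tag is not annotated separately, so its position is not stated. Expression is driven by the E. coli yibD promoter, which responds to phosphate limitation. This promoter is also not called out in the feature tables, but an unannotated stretch between the upstream rrnB T1/T7Te terminator pair and the nef open reading frame is where it would be expected to lie. Those upstream terminators are consistent with the "INS" (presumably insulated) element of the name, shielding the promoter from upstream transcription. The construct is intended for two-stage autoinduction, in which cells grow with the promoter largely silent and switch on recombinant protein expression once phosphate in the medium is depleted, without an added inducer. The depositor and sequencing-derived records differ by only a few nucleotides and have identical feature layouts, although the sequencing-derived record annotates KanR as a fragment.
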