Features (pLannotate 1.2.2; 9 found; start..end, strand, type, name):
     65..96      +  terminator     tonB terminator: bidirectional E. coli tonB-P14 transcription terminator
     97..199     +  promoter       cat promoter: promoter of the E. coli cat gene encoding chloramphenicol acetyltransferase
    200..1015    +  CDS            KanR: aminoglycoside phosphotransferase; aph(3')-Ia; confers resistance to kanamycin in bacteria or G418 (Geneticin®) in eukaryotes
   1039..1066    +  terminator     T7Te terminator: phage T7 early transcription terminator
   1078..1665    -  rep_origin     ori: high-copy-number ColE1/pMB1/pBR322/pUC origin of replication
   1687..1716    -  terminator     T3Te terminator: phage T3 early transcription terminator
   1800..1871    +  terminator     rrnB T1 terminator: transcription terminator T1 from the E. coli rrnB gene
   1887..1914    +  terminator     T7Te terminator: phage T7 early transcription terminator
   2195..2824    +  CDS            nef: NEF_HV1A2 - Experimental evidence at protein level: Swiss-Prot protein existence level 1. Extracellular Nef protein targets CD4(+) T-lymphocytes for apoptosis by interacting with CXCR4 surface receptors. From Human immunodeficiency virus type 1 group M subtype B (isolate ARV2/SF2) (HIV-1).
>Addgene plasmid #134593 | pHCKan-INSyibp-Nef | depositor full sequence | sequence record 265179 | pHCKan-INSyibp-Nef sequence 2985 bps
GACGAATTCTCTAGATATCGCTCAATACTGACCATTTAAATCATACCTGACCTCCATAGCAGAAAGTCAA
AAGCCTCCGACCGGAGGCTTTTGACTTGATCGGCACGTAAGAGGTTCCAACTTTCACCATAATGAAATAA
GATCACTACCGGGCGTATTTTTTGAGTTATCGAGATTTTCAGGAGCTAAGGAAGCTAAAATGAGCCATAT
TCAACGGGAAACGTCTTGCTCGAGGCCGCGATTAAATTCCAACATGGATGCTGATTTATATGGGTATAAA
TGGGCTCGCGATAATGTCGGGCAATCAGGTGCGACAATCTATCGATTGTATGGGAAGCCCGATGCGCCAG
AGTTGTTTCTGAAACATGGCAAAGGTAGCGTTGCCAATGATGTTACAGATGAGATGGTCAGGCTAAACTG
GCTGACGGAATTTATGCCTCTTCCGACCATCAAGCATTTTATCCGTACTCCTGATGATGCATGGTTACTC
ACCACTGCGATCCCAGGGAAAACAGCATTCCAGGTATTAGAAGAATATCCTGATTCAGGTGAAAATATTG
TTGATGCGCTGGCAGTGTTCCTGCGCCGGTTGCATTCGATTCCTGTTTGTAATTGTCCTTTTAACGGCGA
TCGCGTATTTCGTCTCGCTCAGGCGCAATCACGAATGAATAACGGTTTGGTTGGTGCGAGTGATTTTGAT
GACGAGCGTAATGGCTGGCCTGTTGAACAAGTCTGGAAAGAAATGCATAAGCTTTTGCCATTCTCACCGG
ATTCAGTCGTCACTCATGGTGATTTCTCACTTGATAACCTTATTTTTGACGAGGGGAAATTAATAGGTTG
TATTGATGTTGGACGAGTCGGAATCGCAGACCGATACCAGGATCTTGCCATCCTATGGAACTGCCTCGGT
GAGTTTTCTCCTTCATTACAGAAACGGCTTTTTCAAAAATATGGTATTGATAATCCTGATATGAATAAAT
TGCAGTTTCACTTGATGCTCGATGAGTTTTTCTAATGAGGGCCCAAATGTAATCACCTGGCTCACCTTCG
GGTGGGCCTTTCTGCGTTGCTGGCGTTTTTCCATAGGCTCCGCCCCCCTGACGAGCATCACAAAAATCGA
TGCTCAAGTCAGAGGTGGCGAAACCCGACAGGACTATAAAGATACCAGGCGTTTCCCCCTGGAAGCTCCC
TCGTGCGCTCTCCTGTTCCGACCCTGCCGCTTACCGGATACCTGTCCGCCTTTCTCCCTTCGGGAAGCGT
GGCGCTTTCTCATAGCTCACGCTGTAGGTATCTCAGTTCGGTGTAGGTCGTTCGCTCCAAGCTGGGCTGT
GTGCACGAACCCCCCGTTCAGCCCGACCGCTGCGCCTTATCCGGTAACTATCGTCTTGAGTCCAACCCGG
TAAGACACGACTTATCGCCACTGGCAGCAGCCACTGGTAACAGGATTAGCAGAGCGAGGTATGTAGGCGG
TGCTACAGAGTTCTTGAAGTGGTGGCCTAACTACGGCTACACTAGAAGAACAGTATTTGGTATCTGCGCT
CTGCTGAAGCCAGTTACCTCGGAAAAAGAGTTGGTAGCTCTTGATCCGGCAAACAAACCACCGCTGGTAG
CGGTGGTTTTTTTGTTTGCAAGCAGCAGATTACGCGCAGAAAAAAAGGATCTCAAGAAGATCCTTTGATT
TTCTACCGAAGAAAGGCCCACCCGTGAAGGTGAGCCAGTGAGTTGATTGCAGTCCAGTTACGCTGGAGTC
TGAGGCTCGTCCTGAATGATATCAAGCTTGAATTCGTTTGCCCAGGCATCAAATAAAACGAAAGGCTCAG
TCGAAAGACTGGGCCTTTCGTTTTATCTGTTGTTTGTCGGTGAACGCTCTCTACTAGAGTCACACTGGCT
CACCTTCGGGTGGGCCTTTCTGCGTTTATACACAGCTAACACCACGTCGTCCCTATCTGCTGCCCTAGGT
CTATGAGTGGTTGCTGGATAACGTGCGTAATTGTGCTGATCTCTTATATAGCTGCTCTCATTATCTCTCT
ACCCTGAAGTGACTCTCTCACCTGTAAAAATAATATCTCACAGGCTTAATAGTTTCTTAATACAAAGCCT
GTAAAACGTCAGGATAACTTCTATATTCAGGGAGACCACAACGGTTTCCCTCTACAAATAATTTTGTTTA
ACTTTAAAGAGGAGAAATACTAGAATGGGTGGCAAGTGGTCAAAACGTAGTATGGGTGGATGGTCTGCTA
TAAGGGAAAGAATGAGACGAGCTGAGCCACGAGCTGAGCCAGCAGCAGATGGGGTGGGAGCAGTATCTCG
AGACCTGGAAAAACATGGAGCAATCACAAGTAGCAATACAGCAGCTACTAATGCTGATTGTGCCTGGCTA
GAAGCACAAGAGGAGGAAGAGGTGGGTTTTCCAGTCAGACCTCAGGTACCTTTAAGACCAATGACTTACA
AGGCAGCTTTAGATATTAGCCACTTTTTAAAAGAAAAGGGGGGACTGGAAGGGCTAATTTGGTCCCAAAG
AAGACAAGAGATCCTTGATCTGTGGATCTACCACACACAAGGCTACTTCCCTGATTGGCAGAATTACACA
CCAGGGCCAGGGATCAGATATCCACTGACCTTTGGATGGTGCTTCAAGCTAGTACCAGTTGAGCCAGAGA
AGGTAGAAGAGGCCAATGAAGGAGAGAACAACAGCTTGTTACACCCTATGAGCCTGCATGGGATGGAGGA
CGCGGAGAAAGAAGTGTTAGTGTGGAGGTTTGACAGCAAACTAGCATTTCATCACATGGCCCGAGAGCTG
CATCCGGAGTACTACAAAGACTGCCTCGAAGTTCTGTTCCAGGGGCCCCATCACCATCATCACCACTAAT
GACCGGCTTATCGGTCAGTTTCACCTGATTTACGTAAAAACCCGCTTCGGCGGGTTTTTGCTTTTGGAGG
GGCAGAAAGATGAATGACTGTCCACGACGCTATACCCAAAAGAAA
