Features (pLannotate 1.2.2; 9 found; start..end, strand, type, name):
     65..96      +  terminator     tonB terminator: bidirectional E. coli tonB-P14 transcription terminator
     97..199     +  promoter       cat promoter: promoter of the E. coli cat gene encoding chloramphenicol acetyltransferase
    200..1013    +  CDS            KanR (fragment): aminoglycoside phosphotransferase; aph(3')-Ia; confers resistance to kanamycin in bacteria or G418 (Geneticin®) in eukaryotes
   1036..1063    +  terminator     T7Te terminator: phage T7 early transcription terminator
   1075..1662    -  rep_origin     ori: high-copy-number ColE1/pMB1/pBR322/pUC origin of replication
   1684..1713    -  terminator     T3Te terminator: phage T3 early transcription terminator
   1797..1868    +  terminator     rrnB T1 terminator: transcription terminator T1 from the E. coli rrnB gene
   1884..1911    +  terminator     T7Te terminator: phage T7 early transcription terminator
   2191..2820    +  CDS            nef: NEF_HV1A2 - Experimental evidence at protein level: Swiss-Prot protein existence level 1. Extracellular Nef protein targets CD4(+) T-lymphocytes for apoptosis by interacting with CXCR4 surface receptors. From Human immunodeficiency virus type 1 group M subtype B (isolate ARV2/SF2) (HIV-1).
>Addgene plasmid #134593 | pHCKan-INSyibp-Nef | addgene full sequence | sequence record 273970 | Addgene NGS Result
GACGAATTCTCTAGATATCGCTCAATACTGACCATTTAAATCATACCTGACCTCCATAGCAGAAAGTCAA
AAGCCTCCGACCGGAGGCTTTTGACTTGATCGGCACGTAAGAGGTTCCAACTTTCACCATAATGAAATAA
GATCACTACCGGGCGTATTTTTTGAGTTATCGAGATTTTCAGGAGCTAAGGAAGCTAAAATGAGCCATAT
TCAACGGGAAACGTCTTGCTCGAGGCCGCGATTAAATTCCAACATGGATGCTGATTTATATGGGTATAAA
TGGGCTCGCGATAATGTCGGGCAATCAGGTGCGACAATCTATCGATTGTATGGGAAGCCCGATGCGCCAG
AGTTGTTTCTGAAACATGGCAAAGGTAGCGTTGCCAATGATGTTACAGATGAGATGGTCAGGCTAAACTG
GCTGACGGAATTTATGCCTCTTCCGACCATCAAGCATTTTATCCGTACTCCTGATGATGCATGGTTACTC
ACCACTGCGATCCCAGGGAAAACAGCATTCCAGGTATTAGAAGAATATCCTGATTCAGGTGAAAATATTG
TTGATGCGCTGGCAGTGTTCCTGCGCCGGTTGCATTCGATTCCTGTTTGTAATTGTCCTTTTAACGGCGA
TCGCGTATTTCGTCTCGCTCAGGCGCAATCACGAATGAATAACGGTTTGGTTGGTGCGAGTGATTTTGAT
GACGAGCGTAATGGCTGGCCTGTTGAACAAGTCTGGAAAGAAATGCATAAGCTTTTGCCATTCTCACCGG
ATTCAGTCGTCACTCATGGTGATTTCTCACTTGATAACCTTATTTTTGACGAGGGGAAATTAATAGGTTG
TATTGATGTTGGACGAGTCGGAATCGCAGACCGATACCAGGATCTTGCCATCCTATGGAACTGCCTCGGT
GAGTTTTCTCCTTCATTACAGAAACGGCTTTTTCAAAAATATGGTATTGATAATCCTGATATGAATAAAT
TGCAGTTTCACTTGATGCTCGATGAGTTTTTCTGAGGGCCCAAATGTAATCACCTGGCTCACCTTCGGGT
GGGCCTTTCTGCGTTGCTGGCGTTTTTCCATAGGCTCCGCCCCCCTGACGAGCATCACAAAAATCGATGC
TCAAGTCAGAGGTGGCGAAACCCGACAGGACTATAAAGATACCAGGCGTTTCCCCCTGGAAGCTCCCTCG
TGCGCTCTCCTGTTCCGACCCTGCCGCTTACCGGATACCTGTCCGCCTTTCTCCCTTCGGGAAGCGTGGC
GCTTTCTCATAGCTCACGCTGTAGGTATCTCAGTTCGGTGTAGGTCGTTCGCTCCAAGCTGGGCTGTGTG
CACGAACCCCCCGTTCAGCCCGACCGCTGCGCCTTATCCGGTAACTATCGTCTTGAGTCCAACCCGGTAA
GACACGACTTATCGCCACTGGCAGCAGCCACTGGTAACAGGATTAGCAGAGCGAGGTATGTAGGCGGTGC
TACAGAGTTCTTGAAGTGGTGGCCTAACTACGGCTACACTAGAAGAACAGTATTTGGTATCTGCGCTCTG
CTGAAGCCAGTTACCTCGGAAAAAGAGTTGGTAGCTCTTGATCCGGCAAACAAACCACCGCTGGTAGCGG
TGGTTTTTTTGTTTGCAAGCAGCAGATTACGCGCAGAAAAAAAGGATCTCAAGAAGATCCTTTGATTTTC
TACCGAAGAAAGGCCCACCCGTGAAGGTGAGCCAGTGAGTTGATTGCAGTCCAGTTACGCTGGAGTCTGA
GGCTCGTCCTGAATGATATCAAGCTTGAATTCGTTTGCCCAGGCATCAAATAAAACGAAAGGCTCAGTCG
AAAGACTGGGCCTTTCGTTTTATCTGTTGTTTGTCGGTGAACGCTCTCTACTAGAGTCACACTGGCTCAC
CTTCGGGTGGGCCTTTCTGCGTTTATACACAGCTAACACCACGTCGTCCCTATCTGCTGCCCTAGGTCTA
TGAGTGGTTGCTGGATAACGTGCGTAATTGTGCTGATCTCTTATATAGCTGCTCTCATTATCTCTCTACC
CTGAAGTGACTCTCTCACCTGTAAAAATAATATCTCACAGGCTTAATAGTTTCTTAATACAAAGCCTGTA
AAACGTCAGGATAACTTCTATATTCAGGGAGACCACAACGGTTTCCCTCTACAAATAATTTTGTTTAACT
TTAAAGAGGAGAAATACTAGATGGGTGGCAAGTGGTCAAAACGTAGTATGGGTGGATGGTCTGCTATAAG
GGAAAGAATGAGACGAGCTGAGCCACGAGCTGAGCCAGCAGCAGATGGGGTGGGAGCAGTATCTCGAGAC
CTGGAAAAACATGGAGCAATCACAAGTAGCAATACAGCAGCTACTAATGCTGATTGTGCCTGGCTAGAAG
CACAAGAGGAGGAAGAGGTGGGTTTTCCAGTCAGACCTCAGGTACCTTTAAGACCAATGACTTACAAGGC
AGCTTTAGATATTAGCCACTTTTTAAAAGAAAAGGGGGGACTGGAAGGGCTAATTTGGTCCCAAAGAAGA
CAAGAGATCCTTGATCTGTGGATCTACCACACACAAGGCTACTTCCCTGATTGGCAGAATTACACACCAG
GGCCAGGGATCAGATATCCACTGACCTTTGGATGGTGCTTCAAGCTAGTACCAGTTGAGCCAGAGAAGGT
AGAAGAGGCCAATGAAGGAGAGAACAACAGCTTGTTACACCCTATGAGCCTGCATGGGATGGAGGACGCG
GAGAAAGAAGTGTTAGTGTGGAGGTTTGACAGCAAACTAGCATTTCATCACATGGCCCGAGAGCTGCATC
CGGAGTACTACAAAGACTGCCTCGAAGTTCTGTTCCAGGGGCCCCATCACCATCATCACCACTAATGACC
GGCTTATCGGTCAGTTTCACCTGATTTACGTAAAAACCCGCTTCGGCGGGTTTTTGCTTTTGGAGGGGCA
GAAAGATGAATGACTGTCCACGACGCTATACCCAAAAGAAA
